>Addgene plasmid #163973 | pRS423-TyrSgH | addgene full sequence | sequence record 323626 | Addgene NGS Result
TCGCGCGTTTCGGTGATGACGGTGAAAACCTCTGACACATGCAGCTCCCGGAGACGGTCACAGCTTGTCT
GTAAGCGGATGCCGGGAGCAGACAAGCCCGTCAGGGCGCGTCAGCGGGTGTTGGCGGGTGTCGGGGCTGG
CTTAACTATGCGGCATCAGAGCAGATTGTACTGAGAGTGCACCATAAATTCCCGTTTTAAGAGCTTGGTG
AGCGCTAGGAGTCACTGCCAGGTATCGTTTGAACACGGCATTAGTCAGGGAAGTCATAACACAGTCCTTT
CCCGCAATTTTCTTTTTCTATTACTCTTGGCCTCCTCTAGTACACTCTATATTTTTTTATGCCTCGGTAA
TGATTTTCATTTTTTTTTTTCCACCTAGCGGATGACTCTTTTTTTTTCTTAGCGATTGGCATTATCACAT
AATGAATTATACATTATATAAAGTAATGTGATTTCTTCGAAGAATATACTAAAAAATGAGCAGGCAAGAT
AAACGAAGGCAAAGATGACAGAGCAGAAAGCCCTAGTAAAGCGTATTACAAATGAAACCAAGATTCAGAT
TGCGATCTCTTTAAAGGGTGGTCCCCTAGCGATAGAGCACTCGATCTTCCCAGAAAAAGAGGCAGAAGCA
GTAGCAGAACAGGCCACACAATCGCAAGTGATTAACGTCCACACAGGTATAGGGTTTCTGGACCATATGA
TACATGCTCTGGCCAAGCATTCCGGCTGGTCGCTAATCGTTGAGTGCATTGGTGACTTACACATAGACGA
CCATCACACCACTGAAGACTGCGGGATTGCTCTCGGTCAAGCTTTTAAAGAGGCCCTAGGGGCCGTGCGT
GGAGTAAAAAGGTTTGGATCAGGATTTGCGCCTTTGGATGAGGCACTTTCCAGAGCGGTGGTAGATCTTT
CGAACAGGCCGTACGCAGTTGTCGAACTTGGTTTGCAAAGGGAGAAAGTAGGAGATCTCTCTTGCGAGAT
GATCCCGCATTTTCTTGAAAGCTTTGCAGAGGCTAGCAGAATTACCCTCCACGTTGATTGTCTGCGAGGC
AAGAATGATCATCACCGTAGTGAGAGTGCGTTCAAGGCTCTTGCGGTTGCCATAAGAGAAGCCACCTCGC
CCAATGGTACCAACGATGTTCCCTCCACCAAAGGTGTTCTTATGTAGTGACACCGATTATTTAAAGCTGC
AGCATACGATATATATACATGTGTATATATGTATACCTATGAATGTCAGTAAGTATGTATACGAACAGTA
TGATACTGAAGATGACAAGGTAATGCATCATTCTATACGTGTCATTCTGAACGAGGCGCGCTTTCCTTTT
TTCTTTTTGCTTTTTCTTTTTTTTTCTCTTGAACTCGACGGATCTATGCGGTGTGAAATACCGCACAGAT
GCGTAAGGAGAAAATACCGCATCAGGAAATTGTAAGCGTTAATATTTTGTTAAAATTCGCGTTAAATTTT
TGTTAAATCAGCTCATTTTTTAACCAATAGGCCGAAATCGGCAAAATCCCTTATAAATCAAAAGAATAGA
CCGAGATAGGGT
[37 nt withheld, positions 1553-1589]
AAAGAACGTGGACTCCAACGTCAAAGG
[38 nt withheld, positions 1617-1654]
CTCGAGAACCATCTTGGAAGGACCGGATAATTATTTGAAATCTCTTTTTCAATTGTATATGTGTTATGTA
GTATACTCTTTCTTCAACAATTAAATACTCTCGGTAGCCAAGTTGGTTTAAGGCGCAAGACTGTAATTTA
TCACTACGAAATCTTGAGATCGGGCGTTCGACTCGCCCCCGGGAGAGGAGACCGAGGTCTCCGTTTTAGA
GCTAGAAATAGCAAGTTAAAATAAGGCTAGTCCGTTATCAACTTGAAAAAGTGGCACCGAGTCGGTGCTT
TTTTGATCCTTTTTTTGTTTTTTATGTCTGAGCTCCCTGCAGGCATGCAAGCTTGGCGTAATCATGGTCA
TAGCTGTTTCCTGTGTGAAATTGTTATCCGCTCACAATTCCACACAACATACGAGCCGGAAGCATAAAGT
GTAAAGCCTGGGGTGCCTAATGAGTGAGCTAACTCACATTAATTGCGTTGCGCTCACTGCCCGCTTTCCA
GTCGGGAAACCTGTCGTGCCAGCTGCATTAATGAATCGGCCAACGCGCGGGGAGAGGCGGTTTGCGTATT
GGGCGCTCTTCCGCTTCCTCGCTCACTGACTCGCTGCGCTCGGTCGTTCGGCTGCGGCGAGCGGTATCAG
CTCACTCAAAGGCGGTAATACGGTTATCCACAGAATCAGGGGATAACGCAGGAAAGAACATGTGAGCAAA
AGGCCAGCAAAAGGCCAGGAACCGTAAAAAGGCCGCGTTGCTGGCGTTTTTCCATAGGCTCCGCCCCCCT
GACGAGCATCACAAAAATCGACGCTCAAGTCAGAGGTGGCGAAACCCGACAGGACTATAAAGATACCAGG
CGTTTCCCCCTGGAAGCTCCCTCGTGCGCTCTCCTGTTCCGACCCTGCCGCTTACCGGATACCTGTCCGC
CTTTCTCCCTTCGGGAAGCGTGGCGCTTTCTCATAGCTCACGCTGTAGGTATCTCAGTTCGGTGTAGGTC
GTTCGCTCCAAGCTGGGCTGTGTGCACGAACCCCCCGTTCAGCCCGACCGCTGCGCCTTATCCGGTAACT
ATCGTCTTGAGTCCAACCCGGTAAGACACGACTTATCGCCACTGGCAGCAGCCACTGGTAACAGGATTAG
CAGAGCGAGGTATGTAGGCGGTGCTACAGAGTTCTTGAAGTGGTGGCCTAACTACGGCTACACTAGAAGA
ACAGTATTTGGTATCTGCGCTCTGCTGAAGCCAGTTACCTTCGGAAAAAGAGTTGGTAGCTCTTGATCCG
GCAAACAAACCACCGCTGGTAGCGGTGGTTTTTTTGTTTGCAAGCAGCAGATTACGCGCAGAAAAAAAGG
ATCTCAAGAAGATCCTTTGATCTTTTCTACGGGGTCTGACGCTCAGTGGAACGAAAACTCACGTTAAGGG
ATTTTGGTCATGAGATTATCAAAAAGGATCTTCACCTAGATCCTTTTAAATTAAAAATGAAGTTTTAAAT
CAATCTAAAGTATATATGAGTAAACTTGGTCTGACAGTTACCAATGCTTAATCAGTGAGGCACCTATCTC
AGCGATCTGTCTATTTCGTTCATCCATAGTTGCCTGACTCCCCGTCGTGTAGATAACTACGATACGGGAG
GGCTTACCATCTGGCCCCAGTGCTGCAATGATACCGCGGCTCCCACGCTCACCGGCTCCAGATTTATCAG
CAATAAACCAGCCAGCCGGAAGGGCCGAGCGCAGAAGTGGTCCTGCAACTTTATCCGCCTCCATCCAGTC
TATTAATTGTTGCCGGGAAGCTAGAGTAAGTAGTTCGCCAGTTAATAGTTTGCGCAACGTTGTTGCCATT
GCTACAGGCATCGTGGTGTCACGCTCGTCGTTTGGTATGGCTTCATTCAGCTCCGGTTCCCAACGATCAA
GGCGAGTTACATGATCCCCCATGTTGTGCAAAAAAGCGGTTAGCTCCTTCGGTCCTCCGATCGTTGTCAG
AAGTAAGTTGGCCGCAGTGTTATCACTCATGGTTATGGCAGCACTGCATAATTCTCTTACTGTCATGCCA
TCCGTAAGATGCTTTTCTGTGACTGGTGAGTACTCAACCAAGTCATTCTGAGAATAGTGTATGCGGCGAC
CGAGTTGCTCTTGCCCGGCGTCAATACGGGATAATACCGCGCCACATAGCAGAACTTTAAAAGTGCTCAT
CATTGGAAAACGTTCTTCGGGGCGAAAACTCTCAAGGATCTTACCGCTGTTGAGATCCAGTTCGATGTAA
CCCACTCGTGCACCCAACTGATCTTCAGCATCTTTTACTTTCACCAGCGTTTCTGGGTGAGCAAAAACAG
GAAGGCAAAATGCCGCAAAAAAGGGAATAAGGGCGACACGGAAATGTTGAATACTCATACTCTTCCTTTT
TCAATATTATTGAAGCATTTATCAGGGTTATTGTCTCATGAGCGGATACATATTTGAATGTATTTAGAAA
AATAAACAAATAGGGGTTCCGCGCACATTTCCCCGAAAAGTGCCACCTGAACGAAGCATCTGTGCTTCAT
TTTGTAGAACAAAAATGCAACGCGAGAGCGCTAATTTTTCAAACAAAGAATCTGAGCTGCATTTTTACAG
AACAGAAATGCAACGCGAAAGCGCTATTTTACCAACGAAGAATCTGTGCTTCATTTTTGTAAAACAAAAA
TGCAACGCGAGAGCGCTAATTTTTCAAACAAAGAATCTGAGCTGCATTTTTACAGAACAGAAATGCAACG
CGAGAGCGCTATTTTACCAACAAAGAATCTATACTTCTTTTTTGTTCTACAAAAATGCATCCCGAGAGCG
CTATTTTTCTAACAAAGCATCTTAGATTACTTTTTTTCTCCTTTGTGCGCTCTATAATGCAGTCTCTTGA
TAACTTTTTGCACTGTAGGTCCGTTAAGGTTAGAAGAAGGCTACTTTGGTGTCTATTTTCTCTTCCATAA
AAAAAGCCTGACTCCACTTCCCGCGTTTACTGATTACTAGCGAAGCTGCGGGTGCATTTTTTCAAGATAA
AGGCATCCCCGATTATATTCTATACCGATGTGGATTGCGCATACTTTGTGAACAGAAAGTGATAGCGTTG
ATGATTCTTCATTGGTCAGAAAATTATGAACGGTTTCTTCTATTTTGTCTCTATATACTACGTATAGGAA
ATGTTTACATTTTCGTATTGTTTTCGATTCACTCTATGAATAGTTCTTACTACAATTTTTTTGTCTAAAG
AGTAATACTAGAGATAAACATAAAAAATGTAGAGGTCGAGTTTAGATGCAAGTTCAAGGAGCGAAAGGTG
GATGGGTAGGTTATATAGGGATATAGCACAGAGATATATAGCAAAGAGATACTTTTGAGCAATGTTTGTG
GAAGCGGTATTCGCAATATTTTAGTAGCTCGTTACAGTCCGGTGCGTTTTTGGTTTTTTGAAAGTGCGTC
TTCAGAGCGCTTTTGGTTTTCAAAAGCGCTCTGAAGTTCCTATACTTTCTAGAGAATAGGAACTTCGGAA
TAGGAACTTCAAAGCGTTTCCGAAAACGAGCGCTTCCGAAAATGCAACGCGAGCTGCGCACATACAGCTC
ACTGTTCACGTCGCACCTATATCTGCGTGTTGCCTGTATATATATATACATGAGAAGAACGGCATAGTGC
GTGTTTATGCTTAAATGCGTACTTATATGCGTCTATTTATGTAGGATGAAAGGTAGTCTAGTACCTCCTG
TGATATTATCCCATTCCATGCGGGGTATCGTATGCTTCCTTCAGCACTACCCTTTAGCTGTTCTATATGC
TGCCACTCCTCAATTGGATTAGTCTCATCCTTCAATGCTATCATTTCCTTTGATATTGGATCATACTAAG
AAACCATTATTATCATGACATTAACCTATAAAAATAGGCGTATCACGAGGCCCTTTCGTC
Features (pLannotate 1.2.2; 19 found; start..end, strand, type, name):
    137..186     +  misc_feature   bom (fragment): basis of mobility region from pBR322
    187..267     -  CDS            MRM1 (fragment): MRM1_YEAST - Also known as PET56 From Saccharomyces cerevisiae (strain ATCC 204508 / S288c) (Baker's yeast).
    317..504     +  promoter       HIS3 promoter: S. cerevisiae HIS3
    505..1167    +  CDS            HIS3: imidazoleglycerol-phosphate dehydratase, required for histidine biosynthesis; S. cerevisiae HIS3; yeast auxotrophic marker
   1375..1426    +  misc_feature   bom (fragment): basis of mobility region from pBR322
   1427..1654    -  rep_origin     M13 ori (fragment) (sequence partly withheld): M13 bacteriophage origin of replication; arrow indicates direction of (+) strand synthesis
   1751..1839    +  ncRNA          tRNA: Accession: RF00005 - tRNA
   1857..1932    +  misc_RNA       gRNA scaffold: guide RNA scaffold for the Streptococcus pyogenes CRISPR/Cas9 system
   1944..1963    +  terminator     SUP4 terminator: transcription terminator for the S. cerevisiae SUP4 tRNA gene
   1970..1988    +  misc_feature   MCS (fragment): pUC18/19 multiple cloning site
   2025..2041    -  protein_bind   lac operator: The lac repressor binds to the lac operator to inhibit transcription in E. coli. This inhibition can be relieved by adding lactose or isopropyl-β-D-thiogalactopyranoside (IPTG). lac repressor encoded by lacI
   2049..2079    -  promoter       lac promoter: promoter for the E. coli lac operon
   2094..2115    -  protein_bind   CAP binding site: CAP binding activates transcription in the presence of cAMP. E. coli catabolite activator protein
   2128..2220    -  CDS            lacI (fragment): lac repressor; lacI; The lac repressor binds to the lac operator to inhibit transcription in E. coli. This inhibition can be relieved by adding lactose or isopropyl-β-D-thiogalactopyranoside (IPTG).
   2403..2991    -  rep_origin     ori: high-copy-number ColE1/pMB1/pBR322/pUC origin of replication
   3162..4022    -  CDS            AmpR: β-lactamase; bla; confers resistance to ampicillin, carbenicillin, and related antibiotics
   4023..4127    -  promoter       AmpR promoter: bla
   4154..5496    -  rep_origin     2μ ori: yeast 2μ plasmid origin of replication
   5564..35      +  CDS            rop (fragment) (across the origin): Rop protein, which maintains plasmids at low copy number; rop
