[The description below was written by a language model from this plasmid's Addgene catalogue record and pLannotate feature annotations shown in this document.]
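Description:
pRS423-TyrSgH is a yeast–E. coli shuttle vector built on the pRS423 backbone and deposited as an empty helper plasmid for cloning guide RNAs under the control of a tRNA(Tyr) promoter in Saccharomyces cerevisiae. In bacteria it replicates from a high-copy ColE1/pUC-type origin and is selected with ampicillin through the β-lactamase gene and its native promoter. In yeast it is maintained episomally at multiple copies by the 2μ origin, with selection by the HIS3 auxotrophic marker, driven by its own promoter, in histidine-deficient host strains. The annotated sequence of 5,564 nt also contains backbone remnants that play no role in the guide cassette: a partial M13/f1 phage origin, the lac promoter, operator and CAP site, a fragment of the pUC multiple cloning site, and short bom, rop, lacI and MRM1/PET56 fragments.

The functional payload is a compact guide RNA expression cassette. An annotated tRNA element lies a short distance upstream of the Streptococcus pyogenes Cas9 gRNA scaffold, which is followed by the SUP4 tRNA terminator. A tRNA gene carries internal RNA polymerase III promoter elements, so it can drive transcription of a downstream guide, and endogenous tRNA processing is generally expected to release the guide from the tRNA portion. No insert is recorded, and the small gap between the tRNA and the scaffold is presumably where a user-defined spacer is introduced, although the record does not state the cloning sites or method. The associated work concerns a single Cas9-VPR nuclease used for simultaneous gene activation, repression and editing in yeast, so this plasmid serves to build the guides supplied to that system.
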