Addgene plasmid #163973: pRS423-TyrSgH
Purpose: (Empty Backbone) Helper plasmid for cloning gRNAs under the control of the tRNA(Tyr) promoter
Depositing lab: Jiazhang Lian. Depositing organization: Zhejiang University. Publication: A Single Cas9-VPR Nuclease for Simultaneous Gene Activation, Repression, and Editing in Saccharomyces cerevisiae. Dong C, Jiang L, Xu S, Huang L, Cai J, Lian J, Xu Z. ACS Synth Biol. 2020 Sep 18;9(9):2252-2257. doi: 10.1021/acssynbio.0c00218. Epub 2020 Aug 28. PubMed 32841560.
Backbone
  Vector backbone: pRS423
  Vector type: Yeast Expression, Synthetic Biology
  Selectable markers: HIS3
Growth in bacteria
  Bacterial resistance: Ampicillin, 100 μg/mL
  Growth temperature: 37°C
  Growth strain: DH5alpha
  Copy number: High Copy
Gene/Insert
  Gene/Insert name: None
Terms and licenses: Academic/Nonprofit Terms; Industry Terms: Not Available to Industry
How to cite: pRS423-TyrSgH was a gift from Jiazhang Lian (Addgene plasmid # 163973 ; http://n2t.net/addgene:163973 ; RRID:Addgene_163973)
